>Addgene plasmid #51630 | pCDNA-3xFLAG-TCAB1 | addgene partial sequence | sequence record 84092 | CMV-F 5'-CGCAAATGGGCGGTAGGCGTG-3'
AGCTCTCTGGCTACTAGAGAACCCACTGCTTACTGGCTTATCGAAATTAATACGACTCACTATAGGGAGA
CCCAAGCTGGCTAGTTAAGCTTGGTACCGAGCTCGGATCCACTAGTCCAGTGTGGTGGAATTCTGCAGAT
AAACGCCACCATGGGGTCCCGGGCTGACTACAAAGACCATGACGGTGATTATAAAGATCATGACATCGAC
TACAAGGATGACGATGACAAGGGGCGCGCCAAGACTTTGGAGACTCAACCGTTAGCTCCGGACTGCTGTC
CTTCAGACCAGGACCCAGCTCCAGCCCATCCTTCTCCCCACGCTTCCCCGATGAATAAAAATGCGGACTC
TGAACTGATGCCACCGCCTCCCGAAAGGGGGGATCCGCCCCGGTTGTCCCCAGATCCTGTGGCTGGCTCA
GCTGTGTCCCAGGAGCTACGGGAGGGGGACCCAGTTTCTCTCTCCACTCCCCTGGAAACAGAGTTTGGTT
CCCCTAGTGAGTTGAGTCCTCGAATCGAGGAGCAAGAACTTTCTGAAAATACAAGCCTTCCTGCAGAAGA
AGCAAACGGGAGCCTTTCTGAAGAAGAAGCGAACGGGCCAGAGTTGGGGTCTGGAAAAGCCATGGAAGAT
ACCTCTGGGGAACCCGCTGCAGAGGACGAGGGAGACACCGCTTGGAACTACAGCTTCTCCCAGCTGCCTC
GATTTCTCAGTGGTTCCTGGTCAGAGTTCAGCACCCAACCTGAGAACTTCTTGAAAGGCTGTAAGTGGGC
TCCTGACGGTTCCTGCATCTTGACCAATAGTGCTGATAACATCTTGCGAATTTATAACCTGCCCCCAGAG
CTGTACCATGAGGGG
