>Addgene plasmid #51630 | pCDNA-3xFLAG-TCAB1 | addgene partial sequence | sequence record 84097 | BGH-rev 5'-TAGAAGGCACAGTCGAGG-3'
GGTGATGATGACCGGTATGCATATTCAGATCCTCTTCTGAGATGAGTTTTTGTTCGAACCGCGGGCCCTC
TAGACTCGACTCTAGACTTAATTAATTATATCAGCTCACCCACACCTCCCTCCGTTCCTCCCTGCCCTTT
CTCGCCCTGGTGATCATCAGGGATGCTGGAGTCTGGCGCCCCCCCACACCACCAGAGCTGAAGCCGACAT
TCAAGGTGGACGTGGCGCGTGGAGAGCAAGGGAAGGCCCAGCTCCTCTCCTTCGTCCCCACTCTCTGTGG
GCTCAGGAAACACACGCTGACCGGAGGCAGTGGCCAGGAGAGGCAGGCTAGGGTGCAGGCTCACGCCATT
GGTGCAGTCCTTCTGGGGCAGAAAACTCAACACGGGCTCCGGCTTCCCATCATTGCCAGGCCCGTCCGTG
TCCCACACAGAGACAGCCCCGCTCGTGCTGCCACTCACTAGGAACTGCCCGGTCGGGTCCAGATCGAAGT
AGATGCGCTGATTGGTGGTCACCTCTCGACCCAGGGACCACAGTGGGTAACCAGACTGCCGGAGATCCCA
GCACAGGAGCTCAGCATCCTTGCGGGCTCCTGAGAAGAAGCGGTTGCCATCGGGATGAAAGCAGAGGTGG
GTGATGCCCCCTTGGTGCCCTCCCAGCAAGGCGAGAGGGGAGCCATCATCCCAGGCATACAGACCCAGGG
AGCGGCCGTAGGAGCCACAGGCATAGAGGGGCTGGGCTGGGCTGAAGGCTATGCAGGAGATGATGCCGCT
CTGGCCCTGCTTTTTTGCAAATGTGGCTCGGACCTCGCAGTCTCGGCCAGGCCGGGCCGTGGAAAAA
