[The description below was written by a language model from this plasmid's Addgene catalogue record.]
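Description:
pCDNA-3xFLAG-TCAB1 is a mammalian expression plasmid built on the commercial pcDNA3.1 backbone (about 5.5 kb without insert) for producing epitope-tagged human TCAB1, also known as WRAP53 or WDR79. It is maintained in E. coli as a high-copy plasmid under ampicillin selection. It also carries a neomycin resistance marker, so transfected mammalian cells can be selected with G418 to derive stable lines. No feature table accompanies the record, so details such as the bacterial origin or the elements driving the neomycin marker are not explicitly documented, although they would be expected to follow the standard pcDNA3.1 layout.

The payload is a 1,647 bp human TCAB1 coding sequence placed under the CMV promoter, a strong constitutive promoter for high-level expression in many mammalian cell types. The backbone was modified to include a Kozak sequence followed by a 3xFLAG tag, and the insert was cloned downstream between AscI and PacI sites, both of which are preserved. The protein is therefore expressed with the 3xFLAG epitope at its N terminus. The use of a bGH reverse sequencing primer indicates that the bovine growth hormone polyadenylation region lies downstream of the insert.

TCAB1 is described in the associated publication as a telomerase holoenzyme component needed for Cajal body localization and telomere synthesis. The FLAG tag allows detection by immunoblot or immunofluorescence and affinity purification of the protein and its associated complexes. This makes the construct suitable for overexpression, localization and interaction studies of TCAB1 in human cells.
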