Addgene plasmid #51630: pCDNA-3xFLAG-TCAB1
Purpose: Mammalian expression of 3xFLAG tagged TCAB1, N-terminal.
Depositing lab: Steven Artandi. Depositing organization: Stanford University. Publication: A human telomerase holoenzyme protein required for Cajal body localization and telomere synthesis. Venteicher AS, Abreu EB, Meng Z, McCann KE, Terns RM, Veenstra TD, Terns MP, Artandi SE. Science. 2009 Jan 30;323(5914):644-8. doi: 10.1126/science.1165357. PubMed 19179534.
Backbone
  Vector backbone: pcDNA3.1
  Backbone manufacturer: Invitrogen/LIfe Technologies
  Backbone size w/o insert (bp): 5500
  Modifications to backbone: N terminal 3xFLAG tag after Kozak
  Vector type: Mammalian Expression
  Selectable markers: Neomycin (select with G418)
Growth in bacteria
  Bacterial resistance: Ampicillin, 100 μg/mL
  Growth temperature: 37°C
  Growth strain: DH5alpha
  Copy number: High Copy
Gene/Insert
  Gene/Insert name: TCAB1 (alt name: WRAP53)
  Species: H. sapiens (human)
  Insert size (bp): 1647
  GenBank ID: NM_001143990
  Entrez Gene: WRAP53 (a.k.a. DKCB3, TCAB1, WDR79)
  Promoter: CMV
  Tag / fusion protein: 3xFLAG (N terminal on backbone)
  Cloning method: Restriction Enzyme; 5′ cloning site AscI (not destroyed); 3′ cloning site PacI (not destroyed)
  Sequencing primers: 5′ pCMV promoter forward; 3′ bGH reverse
Terms and licenses: Academic/Nonprofit Terms; Industry Terms: Not Available to Industry
How to cite: pCDNA-3xFLAG-TCAB1 was a gift from Steven Artandi (Addgene plasmid # 51630 ; http://n2t.net/addgene:51630 ; RRID:Addgene_51630)
